>Addgene plasmid #177204 | pSUC01 | addgene full sequence | sequence record 382362 | Addgene NGS Result
TGTCCGCCTTTCTCCCTTCGGGAAGCGTGGCGCTTTCTCATAGCTCACGCTGTAGGTATCTCAGTTCGGT
GTAGGTCGTTCGCTCCAAGCTGGGCTGTGTGCACGAACCCCCCGTTCAGCCCGACCGCTGCGCCTTATCC
GGTAACTATCGTCTTGAGTCCAACCCGGTAAGACACGACTTATCGCCACTGGCAGCAGCCACTGGTAACA
GGATTAGCAGAGCGAGGTATGTAGGCGGTGCTACAGAGTTCTTGAAGTGGTGGCCTAACTACGGCTACAC
TAGAAGAACAGTATTTGGTATCTGCGCTCTGCTGAAGCCAGTTACCTTCGGAAAAAGAGTTGGTAGCTCT
TGATCCGGCAAACAAACCACCGCTGGTAGCGGTGGTTTTTTTGTTTGCAAGCAGCAGATTACGCGCAGAA
AAAAAGGATCTCAAGAAGATCCTTTGATCTTTTCTACGGGGTCTGACGCTCAGTGGAACGAAAACTCACG
TTAAGGGATTTTGGTCATGAGATTATCAAAAAGGATCTTCACCTAGATCCTTTTGGTTCATGTGCAGCTC
CATCAGCAAAAGGGGATGATAAGTTTATCACCACCGACTATTTGCAACAGTGCCGTTGATCGTGCTATGA
TCGACTGATGTCATCAGCGGTGGAGTGCAATGTCGTGCAATACGAATGGCGAAAAGCCGAGCTCATCGGT
CAGCTTCTCAACCTTGGGGTTACCCCCGGCGGTGTGCTGCTGGTCCACAGCTCCTTCCGTAGCGTCCGGC
CCCTCGAAGATGGGCCACTTGGACTGATCGAGGCCCTGCGTGCTGCGCTGGGTCCGGGAGGGACGCTCGT
CATGCCCTCGTGGTCAGGTCTGGACGACGAGCCGTTCGATCCTGCCACGTCGCCCGTTACACCGGACCTT
GGAGTTGTCTCTGACACATTCTGGCGCCTGCCAAATGTAAAGCGCAGCGCCCATCCATTTGCCTTTGCGG
CAGCGGGGCCACAGGCAGAGCAGATCATCTCTGATCCATTGCCCCTGCCACCTCACTCGCCTGCAAGCCC
GGTCGCCCGTGTCCATGAACTCGATGGGCAGGTACTTCTCCTCGGCGTGGGACACGATGCCAACACGACG
CTGCATCTTGCCGAGTTGATGGCAAAGGTTCCCTATGGGGTGCCGAGACACTGCACCATTCTTCAGGATG
GCAAGTTGGTACGCGTCGATTATCTCGAGAATGACCACTGCTGTGAGCGCTTTGCCTTGGCGGACAGGTG
GCTCAAGGAGAAGAGCCTTCAGAAGGAAGGTCCAGTCGGTCATGCCTTTGCTCGGTTGATCCGCTCCCGC
GACATTGTGGCGACAGCCCTGGGTCAACTGGGCCGAGATCCGTTGATCTTCCTGCATCCGCCAGAGGCGG
GATGCGAAGAATGCGATGCCGCTCGCCAGTCGATTGGCTGAGCTCATGAGCGGGGAACGAGATGACGTTG
GAGGGGCAAGGTCGCGCTGATTGCTGGGGCAACACGTGGAGCGGATCGGGGATTGTCTTTCTTCAGCTCG
CTGATGATATGCTGACGCTCAATGCCGTTTGGCCTCCGACTAACGAAAATCCCGCATTTGGACGGCTGAT
CCGATTGGCACGGCGGACGGCGAATGGCGGAGCAGACGCTCGTCCGGGGGCAATGAGATATGAAAAAGCC
TGAACTCACCGCGACGTATCGGGCCCTGGCCAGCTAGCTAGAGTCGACCTGCAGGTCCCCGGGGATCGGT
CTTGCCTTGCTCGTCGGTGATGTACTTCACCAGCTCCGCGAAGTCGCTCTTCTTGATGGAGCGCATGGGG
ACGTGCTTGGCAATCACGCGCACCCCCCGGCCGTTTTAGCGGCTAAAAAAGTCATGGCTCTGCCCTCGGG
CGGACCACGCCCATCATGACCTTGCCAAGCTCGTCCTGCTTCTCTTCGATCTTCGCCAGCAGGGCGAGGA
TCGTGGCATCACCGAACCGCGCCGTGCGCGGGTCGTCGGTGAGCCAGAGTTTCAGCAGGCCGCCCAGGCG
GCCCAGGTCGCCATTGATGCGGGCCAGCTCGCGGACGTGCTCATAGTCCACGACGCCCGTGATTTTGTAG
CCCTGGCCGACGGCCAGCAGGTAGGCCGACAGGCTCATGCCGGCCGCCGCCGCCTTTTCCTCAATCGCTC
TTCGTTCGTCTGGAAGGCAGTACACCTTGATAGGTGGGCTGCCCTTCCTGGTTGGCTTGGTTTCATCAGC
CATCCGCTTGCCCTCATCTGTTACGCCGGCGGTAGCCGGCCAGCCTCGCAGAGCAGGATTCCCGTTGAGC
ACCGCCAGGTGCGAATAAGGGACAGTGAAGAAGGAACACCCGCTCGCGGGTGGGCCTACTTCACCTATCC
TGCCCGGCTGACGCCGTTGGATACACCAAGGAAAGTCTACACGAACCCTTTGGCAAAATCCTGTATATCG
TGCGAAAAAGGATGGATATACCGAAAAAATCGCTATAATGACCCCGAAGCAGGGTTATGCAGCGGAAAAG
ATCCGTCGACCTGCAGGCATGCAAGCTCTAGCGATTCCAGACGTCCCGAAGGCGTGGCGCGGCTTCCCCG
TGCCGGAGCAATCGCCCTGGGTGGGTTACACGACGCCCCTCTATGGCCCGTACTGACGGACACACCGAAG
CCCCGGCGGCAACCCTCAGCGGATGCCCCGGGGCTTCACGTTTTCCCAGGTCAGAAGCGGTTTTCGGGAG
TAGTGCCCCAACTGGGGTAACCTTTGAGTTCTCTCAGTTGGGGGCGTAGGGTCGCCGACATGACACAAGG
GGTTGTGACCGGGGTGGACACGTACGCGGGTGCTTACGACCGTCAGTCGCGCGAGCGCGAAAATTCGAGC
GCAGCAAGCCCAGCGACACAGCGTAGCGCCAACGAAGACAAGGCGGCCGACCTTCAGCGCGAAGTCGAGC
GCGACGGGGGCCGGTTCAGGTTCGTCGGGCATTTCAGCGAAGCGCCGGGCACGTCGGCGTTCGGGACGGC
GGAGCGCCCGGAGTTCGAACGCATCCTGAACGAATGCCGCGCCGGGCGGCTCAACATGATCATTGTCTAT
GACGTGTCGCGCTTCTCGCGCCTGAAGGTCATGGACGCGATTCCGATTGTCTCGGAATTGCTCGCCCTGG
GCGTGACGATTGTTTCCACTCAGGAAGGCGTCTTCCGGCAGGGAAACGTCATGGACCTGATTCACCTGAT
TATGCGGCTCGACGCGTCGCACAAAGAATCTTCGCTGAAGTCGGCGAAGATTCTCGACACGAAGAACCTT
CAGCGCGAATTGGGCGGGTACGTCGGCGGGAAGGCGCCTTACGGCTTCGAGCTTGTTTCGGAGACGAAGG
AGATCACGCGCAACGGCCGAATGGTCAATGTCGTCATCAACAAGCTTTGTTCACATTCGAACGGTCTCTG
CTTTGACAACATGCTGTGCGGTGTTGTAAAGTCGTGGCCAGGAGAATACGACAGCGTGCAGGACTGGGGG
AGTTATGAGCACCAGCACGCCGCCACCCGCCACCCGCCAGCACGCCTCCCTGCCCGCCCTGCTGCGCCAC
CAGGCCCGTGAGCGCGGCGACGACACCGCCGTGACAGCGGCGGAGGGCCGTCTCACCTTCGCGGAACTCC
ACTCCGCGGCCACGCGGATGGGCTCCCACCTGGTCGGCGCCGGAGTGTCGCCCGACACCTGCGTCGGGCT
CTTCGTGGAGCCCTCCGCCGACCTGGTGACAGGTGTGTGGGGCATCCTCACCGCAGGCGCGGCCTATCTT
CCGCTCTCGCCCGACTACCCGGACTCCCGGCTTCGCCACATGGCGGCGGACGCCGGAGTCGGCGTGGTCG
TCACCCAGAGCCACCTGCGCGCCAGGCTGCACGGCCTGGTTCCCGCGGGCACCCTGGTCGTCACCGTGGA
CGAGGCCACGGACGCCGACGGCGCGCACCCCCTTCCCGAGCCCCGGGAGGACCACCTCGCCTACGTCATC
CACACCTCCGGCAGCACGGGCAGCCCCAAGGGCGTGATGATCGAACACCGCAGTGTCGTCGCCCAGTTAC
GGTGGCTGACGCGCCGTGGGTATCTCGGCCCGGCGGTCTCCGTCCTGCAGAAGACGCCGATCAGCTTCGA
CGCGGCGCAGTGGGAGATCCTGGCCTGTGCGGCGGGGGCGCGGGTGGTCATGAGTCCGCCGGGGTCCTTC
CGCGACCCGCAGGCGGTCATCGACGCGATCCACACGTACGGCGTCACCTGCCTGCAGGGGGTGCCCACCC
TGCTGCGGGCCCTCGTGGACACCGGTGAGCTGGACACCTGCTCGACACTGACCCGGATCTTCTCCGGCGG
CGAAGCCCTCACCCGGGCCCTCGCGCAGGAGCTGCTCCGCACCCTGCCAGGCGTCTCGCTGGTCAACCTC
TACGGCCCGACCGAGACGACCATCAACGCGACGTCCCTCGAGGTCTCCCCGGACACCCTCGACGACGAGG
ACCTCCACATCCTGCCCATCGGCAGACCCGCGGACGGCGTCACCTGCCACATCCTGGACGAGAACCTCCG
GCCCGTCGGCACCGGGCGGAGCGGGGAACTGTTCATCGGCGGGGTCCAGGTGGCCCGCGGGTACGCCGGC
CGGCCCGAGGCGACCCGGGAGCGCTTCCTCACCGCGCCGTCCGCCCCTGGCGAGCGGCTGTACCGCACGG
GCGACCTCGCCCGGTGGCGGCCCGACGGCACGATCCAGTACGAGGGCCGCACCGACAACCAGGTCAAACT
CCGCGGCTACCGGGTCGAGCTGGAGGAGGTCGCGTCGCGCGTCGAGGAGCACATGTGGGTGCGCAAGGCC
GCCGCGGTGGTCACGGACAACCCCCGCACGGGCTCGCAGGTCCTGGTCGCCGCCGTCGAACTCAACGAAC
ACACGGCGGCGGTGATGGACCAGGGGCGCTCCGACGCCGGGCACCACCAGTCCAAGTCCTCCAAGCTCCA
GGTGAAGGCCCAGCTCGCCAACCCCGGGCTGCGGGAACCGGAAGAACTGGCAGGCCGGACCGTCGTCCCG
CTGGCCGGCGCCGAGGCGACGCCGGAGCAGCGAAGAGCCGCCTTCGCCCGCAAGTCGTACCGGTTCTACG
AGGGGGGACGGGCGACCGCCGAGCAGCTCACCGCGCTGCTCACCCCGCCCCCGCCGCCCGCTGCCGCCGC
CCGCCGGCCGGGCGGACTCACCCCGCAGGAGCTCGGCTCCCTCCTGCGGTGGCTCGGTCCGCACCGCAGC
CCTGACCGACTGCTGCCGAAGTACGCCTACGCGTCCCCCGGAGCCCTGTACGCCACCCAGCTGTACCTGG
AGATCGACGGTGTGGCCGGGCTGTCGGGCGTCTACTACCACCACCCCTTCGACCACACCCTCGTACGCGT
CGGAGACCACCCGGCGCCGGGCCGCACCGCCGAGCTGAAGATCCACTTCCTGGGGAAGCGGCGGGCCGTC
GAGCCCGTCTACAAGAACAACATCGTCGAGGTGCTGGAGTTCGAGGCCGGGCACATGCTCGGGGTCCTGG
AGGAGGTGCTGCCGGGCATGGGCCTCATGGTGGCCCCGCACGGCTTCGACCCGGACGCCGCGGCCCGGCT
CGACGTCGCGGCGGACGACCACTACCTGGGCACCTTCGCGGTGGTTCCGCACGACGGCCGGCCCCGCCCC
GAGGAGGTGGAGCTGTTCCTCCAGGTGCACGGTGACCGGGTCGAGGGACTGCCCGGCGGCCTCTACCGGC
ACCAGGACGGCACGCTGGTCCGTCTCGGGGACGAGGTGGTGGAGCAGCGCCACGTCATCGCGATCAACCA
GGGCGTGTACGAGCGGGCCTCGTTCGGCATCGGCGCCGTCGCGCGGACGAGCGACGACTGGCGCCGGTAC
ATGGTGCTCGGGACCCTGCTGCACCGCCTCCAGCGCGTCGGGGGCATGGGGCTGATGTCGGCGGGGTACT
CCTCGCGGACCGGCCACCCGCTGCCCGCCGCGCAGCGCCTGGACGACCTCCTGAGCCGCGCCTCGGTGCG
CGCCGCCCCCGCCTCGTACTTCTTCGTGGGGGGGCCGGTCTCCGCGGAACAGGCCGCGCACGAGGGCATG
AACGAGGACGCCGTGCACACCAAGGGACCGGCGGAGATGATCCGCGACGACGCCGCCCAGTTCCTCCCCG
ACTACATGGTCCCGGCGCGGGTCGTCGTGGTGGACCAGCTGCCCGTCACCCCCAACGGCAAGACCGATCT
CAAAGCCACCGCCCTCCTGCCCGAGGTGGCCGCCGGCCGGAACACCACCCCGCACGTCGCACCGGCGACG
CCCACCGAACGGTGGCTGGCCGGCGAGTGGGGCCGCCTGCTCGGCTACGAAGACGTCTCCACCAGGGACG
AGTTCTTCGCCTCCGGAGGCAACTCCCTGCACTCCGTTGCCCTGGTGAACCGGATCAACAGACGGTTCGG
GACACAGTTCCCGCTCCAGACGGTGTTCGAGGCACCCACCCTCGCCGAACTGGCCGCCCGCGTGGCGGAG
CGCGCCCCGGCACCCGCCTCCAGGCTGATACGCCTCAACAGCGACGGCGCCCCGGCCCGGGCCTTCGTCT
GGCCCGGCCTGGGCGGCTACCCTATGAACCTGCGCCCGCTCGCCCTGGGCTTCGACGGTGAGCGCTCGGT
GACCGCCGTACAGGCCCAGGGCATCAACACCGGCGAGACCCCCCACCCCACCGTCCGGCGGATGGCGGAG
GCGGACATCGCCGAAATACGGCGCGTGCAGCCCTCGGGGCCGTACACCCTCTGGGGCTACTCCTTCGGCG
CGCGGGTGGCCTTCGAAGCCGCCTGGCAGCTGGAGCAGGCGGGCGAGAAGGTGGAGGACCTGCTGCTGAT
CTGCCCGGGCAACCCGCGCGTCCGGACCGAGGACGGCCGGCGCCGGGGCCGCGAGGCATCGTTCGCCAAC
CCGGTCTACGTGACCATTCTCCACTCCGTGTTCACCGGCACCACCCACGGGCCCGCCGTGGCCGCCTGCC
TGGGCGAGACCACCGACGAGGACTCCTTCGTCGCCTTCGTCCATCGCACCATGCCCGCGCTGTCCCCGGA
GACGATCCGGCGCATCACCCAGGTCGTCGCGGCGACCTACGCGTTCGAATACACCTTCAGCGAACTGCGG
GAGCGTCGGGTCGAGGCACCGGTGACCGTCTTCAAGGCGCACGGGGACGACTACTCGTTCCTGGAGGACA
GTTCCGGCTACTCGGCCAGGCCACCGCGGGTGGTGCCCCTCACCGGCGACCACTACGAGGTGCTGAGGGA
GCGGGGCGTGGCCGAACTGATCTCCGGCATACGCGCCTTGGACCTCTTCGCCTAGGAATTCAAGCTTGGA
TCCGATATCAGATCTCATATGGGTACCCCATGGTCTAGAAATTCGTAATCATGTCATAGCTGTTTCCTGT
GTGAAATTGTTATCCGCTCACAATTCCACACAACATACGAGCCGGAAGCATAAAGTGTAAAGCCTGGGGT
GCCTAATGAGTGAGCTAACTCACATTAATTGCGTTGCGCTCACTGCCCGCTTTCCAGTCGGGAAACCTGT
CGTGCCAGCTGCATTAATGAATCGGCCAACGCGCGGGGAGAGGCGGTTTGCGTATTGGGCGCTCTTCCGC
TTCCTCGCTCACTGACTCGCTGCGCTCGGTCGTTCGGCTGCGGCGAGCGGTATCAGCTCACTCAAAGGCG
GTAATACGGTTATCCACAGAATCAGGGGATAACGCAGGAAAGAACATGTGAGCAAAAGGCCAGCAAAAGG
CCAGGAACCGTAAAAAGGCCGCGTTGCTGGCGTTTTTCCATAGGCTCCGCCCCCCTGACGAGCATCACAA
AAATCGACGCTCAAGTCAGAGGTGGCGAAACCCGACAGGACTATAAAGATACCAGGCGTTTCCCCCTGGA
AGCTCCCTCGTGCGCTCTCCTGTTCCGACCCTGCCGCTTACCGGATACC
Features (pLannotate 1.2.2; 13 found; start..end, strand, type, name):
    638..1438    +  CDS            ApmR: aminoglycoside 3-N-acetyltransferase type IV ; aac(3)IV; confers resistance to apramycin (Paget and Davies, 1996)
   1718..1735    +  misc_feature   MCS (fragment): pUC18/19 multiple cloning site
   1745..1834    -  CDS            traI (fragment): TRAI6_ECOLX - Experimental evidence at protein level: Swiss-Prot protein existence level 1. The initiation process of transfer DNA synthesis requires the interaction of at least three plasmid-specific components (TraH, I, and J) at the transfer origin resulting in the assembly of a specialised nucleoprotein complex - the relaxosome. Site- and strand-specific cleavage at the transfer origin is dependent on TraI and TraJ. From Escherichia coli.
   1872..2243    -  CDS            traJ: oriT-recognizing protein; traJ
   2276..2385    -  oriT           oriT: incP origin of transfer
   2525..2547    +  misc_feature   MCS (fragment): pUC18/19 multiple cloning site
   2705..2804    +  protein_bind   phage φC31 attP: attachment site of phage φC31 phage φC31 integrase
   2814..3407    +  CDS            phage φC31 integrase (fragment): integrase from phage φC31
   7427..7443    -  protein_bind   lac operator: The lac repressor binds to the lac operator to inhibit transcription in E. coli. This inhibition can be relieved by adding lactose or isopropyl-β-D-thiogalactopyranoside (IPTG). lac repressor encoded by lacI
   7451..7481    -  promoter       lac promoter: promoter for the E. coli lac operon
   7496..7517    -  protein_bind   CAP binding site: CAP binding activates transcription in the presence of cAMP. E. coli catabolite activator protein
   7530..7622    -  CDS            lacI (fragment): lac repressor; lacI; The lac repressor binds to the lac operator to inhibit transcription in E. coli. This inhibition can be relieved by adding lactose or isopropyl-β-D-thiogalactopyranoside (IPTG).
   7805..434     -  rep_origin     ori (across the origin): high-copy-number ColE1/pMB1/pBR322/pUC origin of replication
