[The description below was written by a language model from this plasmid's Addgene catalogue record and pLannotate feature annotations shown in this document.]
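Description:
pSUC01 is an E. coli–Streptomyces conjugative vector of about 8 kb, derived from pSET152 and built as a chromogenic reporter plasmid for gene knockout work in Streptomyces. It replicates in E. coli through a ColE1/pUC-type origin, although the catalogue lists it as low copy. Selection is with apramycin via the aac(3)IV acetyltransferase gene, which works in both E. coli and Streptomyces. An incP (RP4-type) oriT with the adjacent traJ gene and a traI fragment allows mobilisation from a suitable E. coli donor into Streptomyces by conjugation. According to the record, the φC31 integrase gene of pSET152 was removed. The feature table agrees in part: attP is still present, followed by only a truncated fragment of the integrase coding sequence. With no functional integrase and no annotated Streptomyces replicon, the plasmid should behave as a suicide vector in that host, maintained only if it recombines into the chromosome.

The payload is SaindC (also called indS) from Streptomyces albidoflavus, an insert of about 3.9 kb introduced by Gibson assembly without tags or mutations. It is driven by a short promoter that the record gives only as a sequence, without a name. The automated annotation does not label this gene, but the large unannotated stretch between the integrase fragment and the lac promoter/operator remnants matches its expected position. IndC-type enzymes are generally known as indigoidine synthetases that produce a blue pigment, which would give a visible colony colour marking plasmid presence or loss. The associated publication describes a markerless deletion system for industrial Streptomyces strains. No homology arms are listed, so pSUC01 appears to be the base vector into which target-specific flanks are cloned.
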