Addgene plasmid #177204: pSUC01
Purpose: chromogenic reporter for gene knockout in Streptomyces
Depositing lab: Wenjun Guan. Depositing organization: Zhejiang University. Publication: An Efficient Markerless Deletion System Suitable for the Industrial Strains of Streptomyces. Dong J, Wei J, Li H, Zhao S, Guan W. J Microbiol Biotechnol. 2021 Dec 28;31(12):1722-1731. doi: 10.4014/jmb.2106.06083. PubMed 34489377.
Backbone
  Vector backbone: pSET152
  Backbone size w/o insert (bp): 5500
  Total vector size (bp): 7959
  Modifications to backbone: the integrase gene int phiC31 was removed
  Vector type: Bacterial Expression, Synthetic Biology
  Selectable markers: none
Growth in bacteria
  Bacterial resistance: Apramycin, 25 μg/mL
  Growth temperature: 37°C
  Growth strain: DH5alpha
  Growth instructions: none
  Copy number: Low Copy
Gene/Insert
  Gene/Insert name: SaindC (alt name: indS)
  Species: Streptomyces albidoflavus
  Insert size (bp): 3927
  Mutation: NONE
  Promoter: TGTTCACATTCGAACGGTCTCTGCTTTGACAACATGCTGTGCGGTGTTGTAAAGTCGTGGCCAGGAGAATACGACAGCGTGCAGGACTGGGGGAGTT
  Tag / fusion protein: NONE
  Cloning method: Gibson Cloning
  Sequencing primers: 5′ gaatcttcgctgaagtc; 3′ gtcatagctgtttcctg
Terms and licenses: Academic/Nonprofit Terms; Industry Terms: Not Available to Industry
How to cite: pSUC01 was a gift from Wenjun Guan (Addgene plasmid # 177204 ; http://n2t.net/addgene:177204 ; RRID:Addgene_177204)
